Addgene plasmid #114010: pSpCTRE-CD4
Purpose: Dox-inducible Cas9 expression with a CD4 selection marker
Depositing lab: Charles Rudin. Depositing organization: Memorial Sloan-Kettering Cancer Center. Publication: Direct genome editing of patient-derived xenografts using CRISPR-Cas9 enables rapid in vivo functional genomics. Hulton CH, Costa EA, Shah NS, Quintanal-Villalonga A, Heller G, de Stanchina E, Rudin CM, Poirier JT. Nat Cancer. 2020 Mar;1(3):359-369. doi: 10.1038/s43018-020-0040-8. Epub 2020 Mar 9. PubMed 33345196.
Backbone
  Vector backbone: pLVX-TetOne-Puro
  Backbone manufacturer: Clontech
  Vector type: Mammalian Expression, Lentiviral, CRISPR
  Selectable markers: CD4
Growth in bacteria
  Bacterial resistance: Ampicillin, 100 μg/mL
  Growth temperature: 37°C
  Growth strain: NEB Stable
  Copy number: High Copy
Gene/Insert
  Gene/Insert name: SpCas9 (alt name: Cas9)
  Species: H. sapiens (human)
  Insert size (bp): 4104
Terms and licenses: Academic/Nonprofit Terms; Industry Terms: Not Available to Industry
How to cite: pSpCTRE-CD4 was a gift from Charles Rudin (Addgene plasmid # 114010 ; http://n2t.net/addgene:114010 ; RRID:Addgene_114010)
