[The description below was written by a language model from this plasmid's Addgene catalogue record and pLannotate feature annotations shown in this document.]
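Description:
pSpCTRE-CD4 is an all-in-one, doxycycline-inducible Cas9 lentiviral transfer vector built on the pLVX-TetOne-Puro backbone, in which the usual drug marker has been replaced by a cell-surface CD4 marker. It is maintained in E. coli through a high-copy ColE1/pUC-type origin and an ampicillin resistance gene. The viral portion carries HIV-1 LTRs, the Ψ packaging signal with a short gag fragment, the Rev response element for Rev-dependent export of the genomic RNA, the cPPT/CTS, and a WPRE upstream of the 3' LTR to boost transcript stability and expression. The nef fragments called next to the LTRs probably reflect LTR-adjacent HIV-1 sequence rather than functional coding regions.

The payload is arranged as two divergent units. On the reverse strand, the TRE3GS promoter drives the 4.1 kb Streptococcus pyogenes Cas9 coding sequence, terminated by an SV40 polyadenylation signal; placing this cassette antisense to the viral genome keeps its poly(A) signal from truncating the packaged RNA. On the forward strand, an EF-1α core promoter drives a truncated human CD4 lacking the cytoplasmic tail, followed closely by Tet-On 3G. The element linking these two reading frames is not annotated. Constitutive Tet-On 3G binds TRE3GS only when doxycycline is present, so Cas9 is switched on by the drug, while surface CD4 allows transduced cells to be enriched by antibody-based sorting rather than antibiotic selection.

No guide RNA cassette is annotated, so guides are presumably supplied separately. The associated publication describes genome editing in patient-derived xenografts. The catalogue lists the insert species as human, although the Cas9 is bacterial in origin. The depositor and sequencing-derived records differ slightly in length (12,941 versus 12,895 nt) but share the same feature layout.
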