Features (pLannotate 1.2.2; 27 found; start..end, strand, type, name):
    377..634     +  LTR            5' LTR (truncated): truncated 5' long terminal repeat (LTR) from HIV-1
    681..806     +  misc_feature   HIV-1 Ψ: packaging signal of human immunodeficiency virus type 1
    790..1128    +  CDS            HIV-1 gag (fragment): gag protein from human immunodeficiency virus 1; gag
   1303..1536    +  misc_feature   RRE: The Rev response element (RRE) of HIV-1 allows for Rev-dependent mRNA export from the nucleus to the cytoplasm.
   1913..2013    +  CDS            Rev (fragment): human immunodeficiency virus 1 (HIV-1) Rev protein; rev; enhances nuclear export of unspliced and incompletely spliced viral mRNAs
   2028..2144    +  misc_feature   cPPT/CTS: central polypurine tract and central termination sequence of HIV-1
   2187..2321    +  polyA_signal   SV40 poly(A) signal: SV40 polyadenylation signal
   2577..6680    -  CDS            Cas9: Cas9 (Csn1) endonuclease from the Streptococcus pyogenes Type II CRISPR/Cas system generates RNA-guided double strand breaks in DNA
   6687..7054    -  promoter       TRE3GS promoter: 3rd-generation Tet-responsive promoter that can be activated by binding of Tet-On® 3G, modified to eliminate binding sites for endogenous mammalian transcription factors
   7070..7088    +  CDS            small t antigen (fragment): SV40 (simian virus 40) small t antigen
   7114..7325    +  promoter       EF-1α core promoter: core promoter for human elongation factor EF-1α
   7347..7956    +  CDS            CD4 (truncated) (fragment): truncated human CD4 cell surface glycoprotein lacking the cytoplasmic tail
   7973..8039    +  CDS            CD4 (truncated) (fragment): truncated human CD4 cell surface glycoprotein lacking the cytoplasmic tail
   8103..8849    +  CDS            Tet-On® 3G: modified rtTA protein that binds tightly to promoters containing the tet operator in the presence of doxycycline
   8863..9451    +  misc_feature   WPRE: woodchuck hepatitis virus posttranscriptional regulatory element
   9468..9572    +  CDS            nef (fragment): NEF_HV1Z2 - Experimental evidence at protein level: Swiss-Prot protein existence level 1. Extracellular Nef protein targets CD4(+) T-lymphocytes for apoptosis by interacting with CXCR4 surface receptors. From Human immunodeficiency virus type 1 group M subtype D (isolate Z2/CDC-Z34) (HIV-1).
   9571..9987    +  CDS            nef (fragment): NEF_HV1BR - Experimental evidence at protein level: Swiss-Prot protein existence level 1. Extracellular Nef protein targets CD4(+) T-lymphocytes for apoptosis by interacting with CXCR4 surface receptors (PubMed:14990729). From Human immunodeficiency virus type 1 group M subtype B (isolate BRU/LAI) (HIV-1).
  10035..10292   +  LTR            5' LTR (truncated): truncated 5' long terminal repeat (LTR) from HIV-1
  10443..10465   -  protein_bind   lac operator (fragment): The lac repressor binds to the lac operator to inhibit transcription in E. coli. This inhibition can be relieved by adding lactose or isopropyl-β-D-thiogalactopyranoside (IPTG). lac repressor encoded by lacI
  10469..10499   -  promoter       lac promoter: promoter for the E. coli lac operon
  10514..10535   -  protein_bind   CAP binding site: CAP binding activates transcription in the presence of cAMP. E. coli catabolite activator protein
  10548..10640   -  CDS            lacI (fragment): lac repressor; lacI; The lac repressor binds to the lac operator to inhibit transcription in E. coli. This inhibition can be relieved by adding lactose or isopropyl-β-D-thiogalactopyranoside (IPTG).
  10823..11408   -  rep_origin     ori: high-copy-number ColE1/pMB1/pBR322/pUC origin of replication
  11579..12439   -  CDS            AmpR: β-lactamase; bla; confers resistance to ampicillin, carbenicillin, and related antibiotics
  12440..12544   -  promoter       AmpR promoter: bla
  12592..12726   +  polyA_signal   SV40 poly(A) signal: SV40 polyadenylation signal
  12941..329     +  CDS            nef (fragment) (across the origin): NEF_HV1BR - Experimental evidence at protein level: Swiss-Prot protein existence level 1. Extracellular Nef protein targets CD4(+) T-lymphocytes for apoptosis by interacting with CXCR4 surface receptors (PubMed:14990729). From Human immunodeficiency virus type 1 group M subtype B (isolate BRU/LAI) (HIV-1).
>Addgene plasmid #114010 | pSpCTRE-CD4 | depositor full sequence | sequence record 215315 | pSpCTRE-CD4 sequence 12941 bps
TGGAAGGGCTAATTCACTCCCAAAGAAGACAAGATATCCTTGATCTGTGGATCTACCACACACAAGGCTA
CTTCCCTGATTAGCAGAACTACACACCAGGGCCAGGGGTCAGATATCCACTGACCTTTGGATGGTGCTAC
AAGCTAGTACCAGTTGAGCCAGATAAGGTAGAAGAGGCCAATAAAGGAGAGAACACCAGCTTGTTACACC
CTGTGAGCCTGCATGGGATGGATGACCCGGAGAGAGAAGTGTTAGAGTGGAGGTTTGACAGCCGCCTAGC
ATTTCATCACGTGGCCCGAGAGCTGCATCCGGAGTACTTCAAGAACTGCTGATATCGAGCTTGCTACAAG
GGACTTTCCGCTGGGGACTTTCCAGGGAGGCGTGGCCTGGGCGGGACTGGGGAGTGGCGAGCCCTCAGAT
CCTGCATATAAGCAGCTGCTTTTTGCCTGTACTGGGTCTCTCTGGTTAGACCAGATCTGAGCCTGGGAGC
TCTCTGGCTAACTAGGGAACCCACTGCTTAAGCCTCAATAAAGCTTGCCTTGAGTGCTTCAAGTAGTGTG
TGCCCGTCTGTTGTGTGACTCTGGTAACTAGAGATCCCTCAGACCCTTTTAGTCAGTGTGGAAAATCTCT
AGCAGTGGCGCCCGAACAGGGACTTGAAAGCGAAAGGGAAACCAGAGGAGCTCTCTCGACGCAGGACTCG
GCTTGCTGAAGCGCGCACGGCAAGAGGCGAGGGGCGGCGACTGGTGAGTACGCCAAAAATTTTGACTAGC
GGAGGCTAGAAGGAGAGAGATGGGTGCGAGAGCGTCAGTATTAAGCGGGGGAGAATTAGATCGCGATGGG
AAAAAATTCGGTTAAGGCCAGGGGGAAAGAAAAAATATAAATTAAAACATATAGTATGGGCAAGCAGGGA
GCTAGAACGATTCGCAGTTAATCCTGGCCTGTTAGAAACATCAGAAGGCTGTAGACAAATACTGGGACAG
CTACAACCATCCCTTCAGACAGGATCAGAAGAACTTAGATCATTATATAATACAGTAGCAACCCTCTATT
GTGTGCATCAAAGGATAGAGATAAAAGACACCAAGGAAGCTTTAGACAAGATAGAGGAAGAGCAAAACAA
AAGTAAGACCACCGCACAGCAAGCGGCCGGCCGCTGATCTTCAGACCTGGAGGAGGAGATATGAGGGACA
ATTGGAGAAGTGAATTATATAAATATAAAGTAGTAAAAATTGAACCATTAGGAGTAGCACCCACCAAGGC
AAAGAGAAGAGTGGTGCAGAGAGAAAAAAGAGCAGTGGGAATAGGAGCTTTGTTCCTTGGGTTCTTGGGA
GCAGCAGGAAGCACTATGGGCGCAGCGTCAATGACGCTGACGGTACAGGCCAGACAATTATTGTCTGGTA
TAGTGCAGCAGCAGAACAATTTGCTGAGGGCTATTGAGGCGCAACAGCATCTGTTGCAACTCACAGTCTG
GGGCATCAAGCAGCTCCAGGCAAGAATCCTGGCTGTGGAAAGATACCTAAAGGATCAACAGCTCCTGGGG
ATTTGGGGTTGCTCTGGAAAACTCATTTGCACCACTGCTGTGCCTTGGAATGCTAGTTGGAGTAATAAAT
CTCTGGAACAGATTTGGAATCACACGACCTGGATGGAGTGGGACAGAGAAATTAACAATTACACAAGCTT
AATACACTCCTTAATTGAAGAATCGCAAAACCAGCAAGAAAAGAATGAACAAGAATTATTGGAATTAGAT
AAATGGGCAAGTTTGTGGAATTGGTTTAACATAACAAATTGGCTGTGGTATATAAAATTATTCATAATGA
TAGTAGGAGGCTTGGTAGGTTTAAGAATAGTTTTTGCTGTACTTTCTATAGTGAATAGAGTTAGGCAGGG
ATATTCACCATTATCGTTTCAGACCCACCTCCCAACCCCGAGGGGACCCGACAGGCCCGAAGGAATAGAA
GAAGAAGGTGGAGAGAGAGACAGAGACAGATCCATTCGATTAGTGAACGGATCTCGACGGTATCGCCTTT
AAAAGAAAAGGGGGGATTGGGGGGTACAGTGCAGGGGAAAGAATAGTAGACATAATAGCAACAGACATAC
AAACTAAAGAACTACAAAAACAAATTACAAAAATTCAAAATTTTCGGGTTTATTACAGGGACAGCAGAGA
TCCAGTTTATCGACTTAACTTGTTTATTGCAGCTTATAATGGTTACAAATAAGGCAATAGCATCACAAAT
TTCACAAATAAGGCATTTTTTTCACTGCATTCTAGTTTTGGTTTGTCCAAACTCATCAATGTATCTTATC
ATGTCTGGATCTCAAATCCCTCGGAAGCTGCGCCTGTCTTAGGTTGGAGTGATACATTTTTATCACTTTT
ACCCGTCTTTGGATTAGGCAGTAGCTCTGACGGCCCTCCTGTCTTAGGTTAGTGAAAAATGTCACTCTCT
TACCCGTCATTGGCTGTCCAGCTTAGCTCGCAGGGGAGGTGGTCTGGATCCTTACTTATCGTCATCGTCT
TTGTAATCTTTCTTCTTCTTAGCCTGTCCAGCCTTCTTTGTGGCGGCAGGTCGCTTGTCGCCTCCCAGCT
GAGACAGGTCGATCCGTGTCTCGTACAGGCCGGTGATGCTCTGGTGGATCAGGGTGGCGTCCAGCACCTC
TTTGGTGCTGGTGTACCTCTTCCGGTCGATGGTGGTGTCAAAGTACTTGAAGGCGGCAGGGGCTCCCAGA
TTGGTCAGGGTAAACAGGTGGATGATATTCTCGGCCTGCTCTCTGATGGGCTTATCCCGGTGCTTGTTGT
AGGCGGACAGCACTTTGTCCAGATTAGCGTCGGCCAGGATCACTCTCTTGGAGAACTCGCTGATCTGCTC
GATGATCTCGTCCAGGTAGTGCTTGTGCTGTTCCACAAACAGCTGTTTCTGCTCATTATCCTCGGGGGAG
CCCTTCAGCTTCTCATAGTGGCTGGCCAGGTACAGGAAGTTCACATATTTGGAGGGCAGGGCCAGTTCGT
TTCCCTTCTGCAGTTCGCCGGCAGAGGCCAGCATTCTCTTCCGGCCGTTTTCCAGCTCGAACAGGGAGTA
CTTAGGCAGCTTGATGATCAGGTCCTTTTTCACTTCTTTGTAGCCCTTGGCTTCCAGAAAGTCGATGGGA
TTCTTCTCGAAGCTGCTTCTTTCCATGATGGTGATCCCCAGCAGCTCTTTCACACTCTTCAGTTTCTTGG
ACTTGCCCTTTTCCACTTTGGCCACCACCAGCACAGAATAGGCCACGGTGGGGCTGTCGAAGCCGCCGTA
CTTCTTAGGGTCCCAGTCCTTCTTTCTGGCGATCAGCTTATCGCTGTTCCTCTTGGGCAGGATAGACTCT
TTGCTGAAGCCGCCTGTCTGCACCTCGGTCTTTTTCACGATATTCACTTGGGGCATGCTCAGCACTTTCC
GCACGGTGGCAAAATCCCGGCCCTTATCCCACACGATCTCCCCGGTTTCGCCGTTTGTCTCGATCAGAGG
CCGCTTCCGGATCTCGCCGTTGGCCAGGGTAATCTCGGTCTTGAAAAAGTTCATGATGTTGCTGTAGAAG
AAGTACTTGGCGGTAGCCTTGCCGATTTCCTGCTCGCTCTTGGCGATCATCTTCCGCACGTCGTACACCT
TGTAGTCGCCGTACACGAACTCGCTTTCCAGCTTAGGGTACTTTTTGATCAGGGCGGTTCCCACGACGGC
GTTCAGGTAGGCGTCGTGGGCGTGGTGGTAGTTGTTGATCTCGCGCACTTTGTAAAACTGGAAATCCTTC
CGGAAATCGGACACCAGCTTGGACTTCAGGGTGATCACTTTCACTTCCCGGATCAGCTTGTCATTCTCGT
CGTACTTAGTGTTCATCCGGGAGTCCAGGATCTGTGCCACGTGCTTTGTGATCTGCCGGGTTTCCACCAG
CTGTCTCTTGATGAAGCCGGCCTTATCCAGTTCGCTCAGGCCGCCTCTCTCGGCCTTGGTCAGATTGTCG
AACTTTCTCTGGGTAATCAGCTTGGCGTTCAGCAGCTGCCGCCAGTAGTTCTTCATCTTCTTCACGACCT
CTTCGGAGGGCACGTTGTCGCTCTTGCCCCGGTTCTTGTCGCTTCTGGTCAGCACCTTGTTGTCGATGGA
GTCGTCCTTCAGAAAGCTCTGAGGCACGATATGGTCCACATCGTAGTCGGACAGCCGGTTGATGTCCAGT
TCCTGGTCCACGTACATATCCCGCCCATTCTGCAGGTAGTACAGGTACAGCTTCTCGTTCTGCAGCTGGG
TGTTTTCCACGGGGTGTTCTTTCAGGATCTGGCTGCCCAGCTCTTTGATGCCCTCTTCGATCCGCTTCAT
TCTCTCGCGGCTGTTCTTCTGTCCCTTCTGGGTGGTCTGGTTCTCTCTGGCCATTTCGATCACGATGTTC
TCGGGCTTGTGCCGGCCCATCACTTTCACGAGCTCGTCCACCACCTTCACTGTCTGCAGGATGCCCTTCT
TAATGGCGGGGCTGCCGGCCAGATTGGCAATGTGCTCGTGCAGGCTATCGCCCTGGCCGGACACCTGGGC
TTTCTGGATGTCCTCTTTAAAGGTCAGGCTGTCGTCGTGGATCAGCTGCATGAAGTTTCTGTTGGCGAAG
CCGTCGGACTTCAGGAAATCCAGGATTGTCTTGCCGGACTGCTTGTCCCGGATGCCGTTGATCAGCTTCC
GGCTCAGCCTGCCCCAGCCGGTGTATCTCCGCCGCTTCAGCTGCTTCATCACTTTGTCGTCGAACAGGTG
GGCATAGGTTTTCAGCCGTTCCTCGATCATCTCTCTGTCCTCAAACAGTGTCAGGGTCAGCACGATATCT
TCCAGAATGTCCTCGTTTTCCTCATTGTCCAGGAAGTCCTTGTCCTTGATAATTTTCAGCAGATCGTGGT
ATGTGCCCAGGGAGGCGTTGAACCGATCTTCCACGCCGGAGATTTCCACGGAGTCGAAGCACTCGATTTT
CTTGAAGTAGTCCTCTTTCAGCTGCTTCACGGTCACTTTCCGGTTGGTCTTGAACAGCAGGTCCACGATG
GCCTTTTTCTGCTCGCCGCTCAGGAAGGCGGGCTTTCTCATTCCCTCGGTCACGTATTTCACTTTGGTCA
GCTCGTTATACACGGTGAAGTACTCGTACAGCAGGCTGTGCTTGGGCAGCACCTTCTCGTTGGGCAGGTT
CTTATCGAAGTTGGTCATCCGCTCGATGAAGCTCTGGGCGGAAGCGCCCTTGTCCACCACTTCCTCGAAG
TTCCAGGGGGTGATGGTTTCCTCGCTCTTTCTGGTCATCCAGGCGAATCTGCTGTTTCCCCTGGCCAGAG
GGCCCACGTAGTAGGGGATGCGGAAGGTCAGGATCTTCTCGATCTTTTCCCGGTTGTCCTTCAGGAATGG
GTAAAAATCTTCCTGCCGCCGCAGAATGGCGTGCAGCTCTCCCAGGTGGATCTGGTGGGGGATGCTGCCG
TTGTCGAAGGTCCGCTGCTTCCGCAGCAGGTCCTCTCTGTTCAGCTTCACGAGCAGTTCCTCGGTGCCGT
CCATCTTTTCCAGGATGGGCTTGATGAACTTGTAGAACTCTTCCTGGCTGGCTCCGCCGTCAATGTAGCC
GGCGTAGCCGTTCTTGCTCTGGTCGAAGAAAATCTCTTTGTACTTCTCAGGCAGCTGCTGCCGCACGAGA
GCTTTCAGCAGGGTCAGGTCCTGGTGGTGCTCGTCGTATCTCTTGATCATAGAGGCGCTCAGGGGGGCCT
TGGTGATCTCGGTGTTCACTCTCAGGATGTCGCTCAGCAGGATGGCGTCGGACAGGTTCTTGGCGGCCAG
AAACAGGTCGGCGTACTGGTCGCCGATCTGGGCCAGCAGGTTGTCCAGGTCGTCGTCGTAGGTGTCCTTG
CTCAGCTGCAGTTTGGCATCCTCGGCCAGGTCGAAGTTGCTCTTGAAGTTGGGGGTCAGGCCCAGGCTCA
GGGCAATCAGGTTTCCGAACAGGCCATTCTTCTTCTCGCCGGGCAGCTGGGCGATCAGATTTTCCAGCCG
TCTGCTCTTGCTCAGTCTGGCAGACAGGATGGCCTTGGCGTCCACGCCGCTGGCGTTGATGGGGTTTTCC
TCGAACAGCTGGTTGTAGGTCTGCACCAGCTGGATGAACAGCTTGTCCACGTCGCTGTTGTCGGGGTTCA
GGTCGCCCTCGATCAGGAAGTGGCCCCGGAACTTGATCATGTGGGCCAGGGCCAGATAGATCAGCCGCAG
GTCGGCCTTGTCGGTGCTGTCCACCAGTTTCTTTCTCAGGTGGTAGATGGTGGGGTACTTCTCGTGGTAG
GCCACCTCGTCCACGATGTTGCCGAAGATGGGGTGCCGCTCGTGCTTCTTATCCTCTTCCACCAGGAAGG
ACTCTTCCAGTCTGTGGAAGAAGCTGTCGTCCACCTTGGCCATCTCGTTGCTGAAGATCTCTTGCAGATA
GCAGATCCGGTTCTTCCGTCTGGTGTATCTTCTTCTGGCGGTTCTCTTCAGCCGGGTGGCCTCGGCTGTT
TCGCCGCTGTCGAACAGCAGGGCTCCGATCAGGTTCTTCTTGATGCTGTGCCGGTCGGTGTTGCCCAGCA
CCTTGAATTTCTTGCTGGGCACCTTGTACTCGTCGGTGATCACGGCCCAGCCCACAGAGTTGGTGCCGAT
GTCCAGGCCGATGCTGTACTTCTTGTCCATGAATTCTTTACGAGGGTAGGAAGTGGTACGGAAAGTTGGT
ATAAGACAAAAGTGTTGTGGAATTGAAGTTTACTCAAAAAATCAGCACTCTTTTATAGGCGCCCTGGTTT
ACATAAGCAAAGCTTATACGTTCTCTATCACTGATAGGGAGTAAACTGGATATACGTTCTCTATCACTGA
TAGGGAGTAAACTGTAGATACGTTCTCTATCACTGATAGGGAGTAAACTGGTCATACGTTCTCTATCACT
GATAGGGAGTAAACTCCTTATACGTTCTCTATCACTGATAGGGAGTAAAGTCTGCATACGTTCTCTATCA
CTGATAGGGAGTAAACTCTTCATACGTTCTCTATCACTGATAGGGAGTAAACTCGAGGTGATAATTCCAC
TAGGTCTTGAAAGGAGTGGGAATTGGCTCCGGTGCCCGTCAGTGGGCAGAGCGCACATCGCCCACAGTCC
CCGAGAAGTTGGGGGGAGGGGTCGGCAATTGATCCGGTGCCTAGAGAAGGTGGCGCGGGGTAAACTGGGA
AAGTGATGTCGTGTACTGGCTCCGCCTTTTTCCCGAGGGTGGGGGAGAACCGTATATAAGTGCAGTAGTC
GCCGTGAACGTTCTTTTTCGCAACGGGTTTGCCGCCAGAACACAGGATCGATCACGTACGGCCACCATGA
ACCGGGGAGTCCCTTTTAGGCACTTGCTTCTGGTGCTGCAACTGGCGCTCCTCCCAGCAGCCACTCAGGG
AAAGAAAGTGGTGCTGGGCAAAAAAGGGGATACAGTGGAACTGACCTGTACAGCTTCCCAGAAGAAGAGC
ATACAATTCCACTGGAAAAACTCCAACCAGATAAAGATTCTGGGAAATCAGGGCTCCTTCTTAACTAAAG
GTCCATCCAAGCTGAATGATCGCGCTGACTCAAGAAGAAGCCTTTGGGACCAAGGAAACTTTCCCCTGAT
CATCAAGAATCTTAAGATAGAAGACTCAGATACTTACATCTGTGAAGTGGAGGACCAGAAGGAGGAGGTG
CAATTGCTAGTGTTCGGATTGACTGCCAACTCTGACACCCACCTGCTTCAGGGGCAGAGCCTGACCCTGA
CCTTGGAGAGCCCCCCTGGTAGTAGCCCCTCAGTGCAATGTAGGAGTCCAAGGGGTAAAAACATACAGGG
GGGGAAGACCCTCTCCGTGTCTCAGCTGGAGCTCCAGGATAGTGGCACCTGGACATGCACTGTCTTGCAG
AACCAGAAGAAGGTGGAGTTCAAAATAGACATCGTGGTGCTAGCTTCTGGCGGTGGCTCCGGAATGGCCC
TGATTGTGCTGGGGGGCGTCGCCGGCCTCCTGCTTTTCATTGGGCTAGGCATCTTCTTCGGCTCCGGAGA
AGGTAGAGGTTCTCTCCTCACTTGTGGTGATGTTGAAGAAAACCCTGGTCCAATGTCTAGACTGGACAAG
AGCAAAGTCATAAACTCTGCTCTGGAATTACTCAATGGAGTCGGTATCGAAGGCCTGACGACAAGGAAAC
TCGCTCAAAAGCTGGGAGTTGAGCAGCCTACCCTGTACTGGCACGTGAAGAACAAGCGGGCCCTGCTCGA
TGCCCTGCCAATCGAGATGCTGGACAGGCATCATACCCACTCCTGCCCCCTGGAAGGCGAGTCATGGCAA
GACTTTCTGCGGAACAACGCCAAGTCATACCGCTGTGCTCTCCTCTCACATCGCGACGGGGCTAAAGTGC
ATCTCGGCACCCGCCCAACAGAGAAACAGTACGAAACCCTGGAAAATCAGCTCGCGTTCCTGTGTCAGCA
AGGCTTCTCCCTGGAGAACGCACTGTACGCTCTGTCCGCCGTGGGCCACTTTACACTGGGCTGCGTATTG
GAGGAACAGGAGCATCAAGTAGCAAAAGAGGAAAGAGAGACACCTACCACCGATTCTATGCCCCCACTTC
TGAAACAAGCAATTGAGCTGTTCGACCGGCAGGGAGCCGAACCTGCCTTCCTTTTCGGCCTGGAACTAAT
CATATGTGGCCTGGAGAAACAGCTAAAGTGCGAAAGCGGCGGGCCGACCGACGCCCTTGACGATTTTGAC
TTAGACATGCTCCCAGCCGATGCCCTTGACGACTTTGACCTTGATATGCTGCCTGCTGACGCTCTTGACG
ATTTTGACCTTGACATGCTCCCCGGGTAAACGCGTCTGGAACAATCAACCTCTGGATTACAAAATTTGTG
AAAGATTGACTGGTATTCTTAACTATGTTGCTCCTTTTACGCTATGTGGATACGCTGCTTTAATGCCTTT
GTATCATGCTATTGCTTCCCGTATGGCTTTCATTTTCTCCTCCTTGTATAAATCCTGGTTGCTGTCTCTT
TATGAGGAGTTGTGGCCCGTTGTCAGGCAACGTGGCGTGGTGTGCACTGTGTTTGCTGACGCAACCCCCA
CTGGTTGGGGCATTGCCACCACCTGTCAGCTCCTTTCCGGGACTTTCGCTTTCCCCCTCCCTATTGCCAC
GGCGGAACTCATCGCCGCCTGCCTTGCCCGCTGCTGGACAGGGGCTCGGCTGTTGGGCACTGACAATTCC
GTGGTGTTGTCGGGGAAGCTGACGTCCTTTCCATGGCTGCTCGCCTGTGTTGCCACCTGGATTCTGCGCG
GGACGTCCTTCTGCTACGTCCCTTCGGCCCTCAATCCAGCGGACCTTCCTTCCCGCGGCCTGCTGCCGGC
TCTGCGGCCTCTTCCGCGTCTTCGCCTTCGCCCTCAGACGAGTCGGATCTCCCTTTGGGCCGCCTCCCCG
CCTGGAATTAATTCTGCAGTCGAGACCTAGAAAAACATGGAGCAATCACAAGTAGCAATACAGCAGCTAC
CAATGCTGATTGTGCCTGGCTAGAAGCACAAGAGGAGGAGGAGGTGGGTTTTTCCAGTCACACCTCAGGT
ACCTTTAAGACCAATGACTTACAAGGCAGCTGTAGATCTTAGCCACTTTTTAAAAGAAAAGAGGGGACTG
GAAGGGCTAATTCACTCCCAACGAAGACAAGATATCCTTGATCTGTGGATCTACCACACACAAGGCTACT
TCCCTGATTAGCAGAACTACACACCAGGGCCAGGGGTCAGATATCCACTGACCTTTGGATGGTGCTACAA
GCTAGTACCAGTTGAGCCAGATAAGGTAGAAGAGGCCAATAAAGGAGAGAACACCAGCTTGTTACACCCT
GTGAGCCTGCATGGGATGGATGACCCGGAGAGAGAAGTGTTAGAGTGGAGGTTTGACAGCCGCCTAGCAT
TTCATCACGTGGCCCGAGAGCTGCATCCGGAGTACTTCAAGAACTGCTGATATCGAGCTTGCTACAAGGG
ACTTTCCGCTGGGGACTTTCCAGGGAGGCGTGGCCTGGGCGGGACTGGGGAGTGGCGAGCCCTCAGATCC
TGCATATAAGCAGCTGCTTTTTGCCTGTACTGGGTCTCTCTGGTTAGACCAGATCTGAGCCTGGGAGCTC
TCTGGCTAACTAGGGAACCCACTGCTTAAGCCTCAATAAAGCTTGCCTTGAGTGCTTCAAGTAGTGTGTG
CCCGTCTGTTGTGTGACTCTGGTAACTAGAGATCCCTCAGACCCTTTTAGTCAGTGTGGAAAATCTCTAG
CAGTAGTAGTTCATGTCATCTTATTATTCAGTATTTATAACTTGCAAAGAAATGAATATCAGAGAGTGAG
AGGCCTTGACATTGCTAGCGTTTTACCGTCGACCTCTAGCTAGAGCTTGGCGTAATCATGGTCATAGCTG
TTTCCTGTGTGAAATTGTTATCCGCTCACAATTCCACACAACATACGAGCCGGAAGCATAAAGTGTAAAG
CCTGGGGTGCCTAATGAGTGAGCTAACTCACATTAATTGCGTTGCGCTCACTGCCCGCTTTCCAGTCGGG
AAACCTGTCGTGCCAGCTGCATTAATGAATCGGCCAACGCGCGGGGAGAGGCGGTTTGCGTATTGGGCGC
TCTTCCGCTTCCTCGCTCACTGACTCGCTGCGCTCGGTCGTTCGGCTGCGGCGAGCGGTATCAGCTCACT
CAAAGGCGGTAATACGGTTATCCACAGAATCAGGGGATAACGCAGGAAAGAACATGTGAGCAAAAGGCCA
GCAAAAGGCCAGGAACCGTAAAAAGGCCGCGTTGCTGGCGTTTTTCCATAGGCTCCGCCCCCCTGACGAG
CATCACAAAAATCGACGCTCAAGTCAGAGGTGGCGAAACCCGACAGGACTATAAAGATACCAGGCGTTTC
CCCCTGGAAGCTCCCTCGTGCGCTCTCCTGTTCCGACCCTGCCGCTTACCGGATACCTGTCCGCCTTTCT
CCCTTCGGGAAGCGTGGCGCTTTCTCATAGCTCACGCTGTAGGTATCTCAGTTCGGTGTAGGTCGTTCGC
TCCAAGCTGGGCTGTGTGCACGAACCCCCCGTTCAGCCCGACCGCTGCGCCTTATCCGGTAACTATCGTC
TTGAGTCCAACCCGGTAAGACACGACTTATCGCCACTGGCAGCAGCCACTGGTAACAGGATTAGCAGAGC
GAGGTATGTAGGCGGTGCTACAGAGTTCTTGAAGTGGTGGCCTAACTACGGCTACACTAGAAGAACAGTA
TTTGGTATCTGCGCTCTGCTGAAGCCAGTTACCTTCGGAAAAAGAGTTGGTAGCTCTTGATCCGGCAAAC
AAACCACCGCTGGTAGCGGTTTTTTTGTTTGCAAGCAGCAGATTACGCGCAGAAAAAAAGGATCTCAAGA
AGATCCTTTGATCTTTTCTACGGGGTCTGACGCTCAGTGGAACGAAAACTCACGTTAAGGGATTTTGGTC
ATGAGATTATCAAAAAGGATCTTCACCTAGATCCTTTTAAATTAAAAATGAAGTTTTAAATCAATCTAAA
GTATATATGAGTAAACTTGGTCTGACAGTTACCAATGCTTAATCAGTGAGGCACCTATCTCAGCGATCTG
TCTATTTCGTTCATCCATAGTTGCCTGACTCCCCGTCGTGTAGATAACTACGATACGGGAGGGCTTACCA
TCTGGCCCCAGTGCTGCAATGATACCGCGAGACCCACGCTCACCGGCTCCAGATTTATCAGCAATAAACC
AGCCAGCCGGAAGGGCCGAGCGCAGAAGTGGTCCTGCAACTTTATCCGCCTCCATCCAGTCTATTAATTG
TTGCCGGGAAGCTAGAGTAAGTAGTTCGCCAGTTAATAGTTTGCGCAACGTTGTTGCCATTGCTACAGGC
ATCGTGGTGTCACGCTCGTCGTTTGGTATGGCTTCATTCAGCTCCGGTTCCCAACGATCAAGGCGAGTTA
CATGATCCCCCATGTTGTGCAAAAAAGCGGTTAGCTCCTTCGGTCCTCCGATCGTTGTCAGAAGTAAGTT
GGCCGCAGTGTTATCACTCATGGTTATGGCAGCACTGCATAATTCTCTTACTGTCATGCCATCCGTAAGA
TGCTTTTCTGTGACTGGTGAGTACTCAACCAAGTCATTCTGAGAATAGTGTATGCGGCGACCGAGTTGCT
CTTGCCCGGCGTCAATACGGGATAATACCGCGCCACATAGCAGAACTTTAAAAGTGCTCATCATTGGAAA
ACGTTCTTCGGGGCGAAAACTCTCAAGGATCTTACCGCTGTTGAGATCCAGTTCGATGTAACCCACTCGT
GCACCCAACTGATCTTCAGCATCTTTTACTTTCACCAGCGTTTCTGGGTGAGCAAAAACAGGAAGGCAAA
ATGCCGCAAAAAAGGGAATAAGGGCGACACGGAAATGTTGAATACTCATACTCTTCCTTTTTCAATATTA
TTGAAGCATTTATCAGGGTTATTGTCTCATGAGCGGATACATATTTGAATGTATTTAGAAAAATAAACAA
ATAGGGGTTCCGCGCACATTTCCCCGAAAAGTGCCACCTGACGTCGACGGATCGGGAGATCAACTTGTTT
ATTGCAGCTTATAATGGTTACAAATAAAGCAATAGCATCACAAATTTCACAAATAAAGCATTTTTTTCAC
TGCATTCTAGTTGTGGTTTGTCCAAACTCATCAATGTATCTTATCATGTCTGGATCAACTGGATAACTCA
AGCTAACCAAAATCATCCCAAACTTCCCACCCCATACCCTATTACCACTGCCAATTACCTAGTGGTTTCA
TTTACTCTAAACCTGTGATTCCTCTGAATTATTTTCATTTTAAAGAAATTGTATTTGTTAAATATGTACT
ACAAACTTAGTAGTTTTTAAAGAAATTGTATTTGTTAAATATGTACTACAAACTTAGTAGT
