Features (pLannotate 1.2.2; 27 found; start..end, strand, type, name):
    377..634     +  LTR            5' LTR (truncated): truncated 5' long terminal repeat (LTR) from HIV-1
    681..806     +  misc_feature   HIV-1 Ψ: packaging signal of human immunodeficiency virus type 1
    790..1128    +  CDS            HIV-1 gag (fragment): gag protein from human immunodeficiency virus 1; gag
   1303..1536    +  misc_feature   RRE: The Rev response element (RRE) of HIV-1 allows for Rev-dependent mRNA export from the nucleus to the cytoplasm.
   1913..2013    +  CDS            Rev (fragment): human immunodeficiency virus 1 (HIV-1) Rev protein; rev; enhances nuclear export of unspliced and incompletely spliced viral mRNAs
   2028..2143    +  misc_feature   cPPT/CTS: central polypurine tract and central termination sequence of HIV-1 (lacking the first T)
   2187..2321    +  polyA_signal   SV40 poly(A) signal: SV40 polyadenylation signal
   2577..6680    -  CDS            Cas9: Cas9 (Csn1) endonuclease from the Streptococcus pyogenes Type II CRISPR/Cas system generates RNA-guided double strand breaks in DNA
   6687..7054    -  promoter       TRE3GS promoter: 3rd-generation Tet-responsive promoter that can be activated by binding of Tet-On® 3G, modified to eliminate binding sites for endogenous mammalian transcription factors
   7070..7088    +  CDS            small t antigen (fragment): SV40 (simian virus 40) small t antigen
   7114..7325    +  promoter       EF-1α core promoter: core promoter for human elongation factor EF-1α
   7347..7956    +  CDS            CD4 (truncated) (fragment): truncated human CD4 cell surface glycoprotein lacking the cytoplasmic tail
   7973..8039    +  CDS            CD4 (truncated) (fragment): truncated human CD4 cell surface glycoprotein lacking the cytoplasmic tail
   8103..8849    +  CDS            Tet-On® 3G: modified rtTA protein that binds tightly to promoters containing the tet operator in the presence of doxycycline
   8863..9451    +  misc_feature   WPRE: woodchuck hepatitis virus posttranscriptional regulatory element
   9468..9572    +  CDS            nef (fragment): NEF_HV1Z2 - Experimental evidence at protein level: Swiss-Prot protein existence level 1. Extracellular Nef protein targets CD4(+) T-lymphocytes for apoptosis by interacting with CXCR4 surface receptors. From Human immunodeficiency virus type 1 group M subtype D (isolate Z2/CDC-Z34) (HIV-1).
   9571..9987    +  CDS            nef (fragment): NEF_HV1BR - Experimental evidence at protein level: Swiss-Prot protein existence level 1. Extracellular Nef protein targets CD4(+) T-lymphocytes for apoptosis by interacting with CXCR4 surface receptors (PubMed:14990729). From Human immunodeficiency virus type 1 group M subtype B (isolate BRU/LAI) (HIV-1).
  10035..10292   +  LTR            5' LTR (truncated): truncated 5' long terminal repeat (LTR) from HIV-1
  10442..10464   -  protein_bind   lac operator (fragment): The lac repressor binds to the lac operator to inhibit transcription in E. coli. This inhibition can be relieved by adding lactose or isopropyl-β-D-thiogalactopyranoside (IPTG). lac repressor encoded by lacI
  10468..10498   -  promoter       lac promoter: promoter for the E. coli lac operon
  10513..10534   -  protein_bind   CAP binding site: CAP binding activates transcription in the presence of cAMP. E. coli catabolite activator protein
  10547..10639   -  CDS            lacI (fragment): lac repressor; lacI; The lac repressor binds to the lac operator to inhibit transcription in E. coli. This inhibition can be relieved by adding lactose or isopropyl-β-D-thiogalactopyranoside (IPTG).
  10822..11410   -  rep_origin     ori: high-copy-number ColE1/pMB1/pBR322/pUC origin of replication
  11581..12441   -  CDS            AmpR: β-lactamase; bla; confers resistance to ampicillin, carbenicillin, and related antibiotics
  12442..12546   -  promoter       AmpR promoter: bla
  12594..12728   +  polyA_signal   SV40 poly(A) signal: SV40 polyadenylation signal
  12895..329     +  CDS            nef (fragment) (across the origin): NEF_HV1BR - Experimental evidence at protein level: Swiss-Prot protein existence level 1. Extracellular Nef protein targets CD4(+) T-lymphocytes for apoptosis by interacting with CXCR4 surface receptors (PubMed:14990729). From Human immunodeficiency virus type 1 group M subtype B (isolate BRU/LAI) (HIV-1).
>Addgene plasmid #114010 | pSpCTRE-CD4 | addgene full sequence | sequence record 222816 | Addgene NGS Result
TGGAAGGGCTAATTCACTCCCAAAGAAGACAAGATATCCTTGATCTGTGGATCTACCACACACAAGGCTA
CTTCCCTGATTAGCAGAACTACACACCAGGGCCAGGGGTCAGATATCCACTGACCTTTGGATGGTGCTAC
AAGCTAGTACCAGTTGAGCCAGATAAGGTAGAAGAGGCCAATAAAGGAGAGAACACCAGCTTGTTACACC
CTGTGAGCCTGCATGGGATGGATGACCCGGAGAGAGAAGTGTTAGAGTGGAGGTTTGACAGCCGCCTAGC
ATTTCATCACGTGGCCCGAGAGCTGCATCCGGAGTACTTCAAGAACTGCTGATATCGAGCTTGCTACAAG
GGACTTTCCGCTGGGGACTTTCCAGGGAGGCGTGGCCTGGGCGGGACTGGGGAGTGGCGAGCCCTCAGAT
CCTGCATATAAGCAGCTGCTTTTTGCCTGTACTGGGTCTCTCTGGTTAGACCAGATCTGAGCCTGGGAGC
TCTCTGGCTAACTAGGGAACCCACTGCTTAAGCCTCAATAAAGCTTGCCTTGAGTGCTTCAAGTAGTGTG
TGCCCGTCTGTTGTGTGACTCTGGTAACTAGAGATCCCTCAGACCCTTTTAGTCAGTGTGGAAAATCTCT
AGCAGTGGCGCCCGAACAGGGACTTGAAAGCGAAAGGGAAACCAGAGGAGCTCTCTCGACGCAGGACTCG
GCTTGCTGAAGCGCGCACGGCAAGAGGCGAGGGGCGGCGACTGGTGAGTACGCCAAAAATTTTGACTAGC
GGAGGCTAGAAGGAGAGAGATGGGTGCGAGAGCGTCAGTATTAAGCGGGGGAGAATTAGATCGCGATGGG
AAAAAATTCGGTTAAGGCCAGGGGGAAAGAAAAAATATAAATTAAAACATATAGTATGGGCAAGCAGGGA
GCTAGAACGATTCGCAGTTAATCCTGGCCTGTTAGAAACATCAGAAGGCTGTAGACAAATACTGGGACAG
CTACAACCATCCCTTCAGACAGGATCAGAAGAACTTAGATCATTATATAATACAGTAGCAACCCTCTATT
GTGTGCATCAAAGGATAGAGATAAAAGACACCAAGGAAGCTTTAGACAAGATAGAGGAAGAGCAAAACAA
AAGTAAGACCACCGCACAGCAAGCGGCCGGCCGCTGATCTTCAGACCTGGAGGAGGAGATATGAGGGACA
ATTGGAGAAGTGAATTATATAAATATAAAGTAGTAAAAATTGAACCATTAGGAGTAGCACCCACCAAGGC
AAAGAGAAGAGTGGTGCAGAGAGAAAAAAGAGCAGTGGGAATAGGAGCTTTGTTCCTTGGGTTCTTGGGA
GCAGCAGGAAGCACTATGGGCGCAGCGTCAATGACGCTGACGGTACAGGCCAGACAATTATTGTCTGGTA
TAGTGCAGCAGCAGAACAATTTGCTGAGGGCTATTGAGGCGCAACAGCATCTGTTGCAACTCACAGTCTG
GGGCATCAAGCAGCTCCAGGCAAGAATCCTGGCTGTGGAAAGATACCTAAAGGATCAACAGCTCCTGGGG
ATTTGGGGTTGCTCTGGAAAACTCATTTGCACCACTGCTGTGCCTTGGAATGCTAGTTGGAGTAATAAAT
CTCTGGAACAGATTTGGAATCACACGACCTGGATGGAGTGGGACAGAGAAATTAACAATTACACAAGCTT
AATACACTCCTTAATTGAAGAATCGCAAAACCAGCAAGAAAAGAATGAACAAGAATTATTGGAATTAGAT
AAATGGGCAAGTTTGTGGAATTGGTTTAACATAACAAATTGGCTGTGGTATATAAAATTATTCATAATGA
TAGTAGGAGGCTTGGTAGGTTTAAGAATAGTTTTTGCTGTACTTTCTATAGTGAATAGAGTTAGGCAGGG
ATATTCACCATTATCGTTTCAGACCCACCTCCCAACCCCGAGGGGACCCGACAGGCCCGAAGGAATAGAA
GAAGAAGGTGGAGAGAGAGACAGAGACAGATCCATTCGATTAGTGAACGGATCTCGACGGTATCGCCTTT
AAAAGAAAAGGGGGGATTGGGGGGTACAGTGCAGGGGAAAGAATAGTAGACATAATAGCAACAGACATAC
AAACTAAAGAATTACAAAAACAAATTACAAAAATTCAAAATTTTCGGGTTTATTACAGGGACAGCAGAGA
TCCAGTTTATCGACTTAACTTGTTTATTGCAGCTTATAATGGTTACAAATAAGGCAATAGCATCACAAAT
TTCACAAATAAGGCATTTTTTTCACTGCATTCTAGTTTTGGTTTGTCCAAACTCATCAATGTATCTTATC
ATGTCTGGATCTCAAATCCCTCGGAAGCTGCGCCTGTCTTAGGTTGGAGTGATACATTTTTATCACTTTT
ACCCGTCTTTGGATTAGGCAGTAGCTCTGACGGCCCTCCTGTCTTAGGTTAGTGAAAAATGTCACTCTCT
TACCCGTCATTGGCTGTCCAGCTTAGCTCGCAGGGGAGGTGGTCTGGATCCTTACTTATCGTCATCGTCT
TTGTAATCTTTCTTCTTCTTAGCCTGTCCAGCCTTCTTTGTGGCGGCAGGTCGCTTGTCGCCTCCCAGCT
GAGACAGGTCGATCCGTGTCTCGTACAGGCCGGTGATGCTCTGGTGGATCAGGGTGGCGTCCAGCACCTC
TTTGGTGCTGGTGTACCTCTTCCGGTCGATGGTGGTGTCAAAGTACTTGAAGGCGGCAGGGGCTCCCAGA
TTGGTCAGGGTAAACAGGTGGATGATATTCTCGGCCTGCTCTCTGATGGGCTTATCCCGGTGCTTGTTGT
AGGCGGACAGCACTTTGTCCAGATTAGCGTCGGCCAGGATCACTCTCTTGGAGAACTCGCTGATCTGCTC
GATGATCTCGTCCAGGTAGTGCTTGTGCTGTTCCACAAACAGCTGTTTCTGCTCATTATCCTCGGGGGAG
CCCTTCAGCTTCTCATAGTGGCTGGCCAGGTACAGGAAGTTCACATATTTGGAGGGCAGGGCCAGTTCGT
TTCCCTTCTGCAGTTCGCCGGCAGAGGCCAGCATTCTCTTCCGGCCGTTTTCCAGCTCGAACAGGGAGTA
CTTAGGCAGCTTGATGATCAGGTCCTTTTTCACTTCTTTGTAGCCCTTGGCTTCCAGAAAGTCGATGGGA
TTCTTCTCGAAGCTGCTTCTTTCCATGATGGTGATCCCCAGCAGCTCTTTCACACTCTTCAGTTTCTTGG
ACTTGCCCTTTTCCACTTTGGCCACCACCAGCACAGAATAGGCCACGGTGGGGCTGTCGAAGCCGCCGTA
CTTCTTAGGGTCCCAGTCCTTCTTTCTGGCGATCAGCTTATCGCTGTTCCTCTTGGGCAGGATAGACTCT
TTGCTGAAGCCGCCTGTCTGCACCTCGGTCTTTTTCACGATATTCACTTGGGGCATGCTCAGCACTTTCC
GCACGGTGGCAAAATCCCGGCCCTTATCCCACACGATCTCCCCGGTTTCGCCGTTTGTCTCGATCAGAGG
CCGCTTCCGGATCTCGCCGTTGGCCAGGGTAATCTCGGTCTTGAAAAAGTTCATGATGTTGCTGTAGAAG
AAGTACTTGGCGGTAGCCTTGCCGATTTCCTGCTCGCTCTTGGCGATCATCTTCCGCACGTCGTACACCT
TGTAGTCGCCGTACACGAACTCGCTTTCCAGCTTAGGGTACTTTTTGATCAGGGCGGTTCCCACGACGGC
GTTCAGGTAGGCGTCGTGGGCGTGGTGGTAGTTGTTGATCTCGCGCACTTTGTAAAACTGGAAATCCTTC
CGGAAATCGGACACCAGCTTGGACTTCAGGGTGATCACTTTCACTTCCCGGATCAGCTTGTCATTCTCGT
CGTACTTAGTGTTCATCCGGGAGTCCAGGATCTGTGCCACGTGCTTTGTGATCTGCCGGGTTTCCACCAG
CTGTCTCTTGATGAAGCCGGCCTTATCCAGTTCGCTCAGGCCGCCTCTCTCGGCCTTGGTCAGATTGTCG
AACTTTCTCTGGGTAATCAGCTTGGCGTTCAGCAGCTGCCGCCAGTAGTTCTTCATCTTCTTCACGACCT
CTTCGGAGGGCACGTTGTCGCTCTTGCCCCGGTTCTTGTCGCTTCTGGTCAGCACCTTGTTGTCGATGGA
GTCGTCCTTCAGAAAGCTCTGAGGCACGATATGGTCCACATCGTAGTCGGACAGCCGGTTGATGTCCAGT
TCCTGGTCCACGTACATATCCCGCCCATTCTGCAGGTAGTACAGGTACAGCTTCTCGTTCTGCAGCTGGG
TGTTTTCCACGGGGTGTTCTTTCAGGATCTGGCTGCCCAGCTCTTTGATGCCCTCTTCGATCCGCTTCAT
TCTCTCGCGGCTGTTCTTCTGTCCCTTCTGGGTGGTCTGGTTCTCTCTGGCCATTTCGATCACGATGTTC
TCGGGCTTGTGCCGGCCCATCACTTTCACGAGCTCGTCCACCACCTTCACTGTCTGCAGGATGCCCTTCT
TAATGGCGGGGCTGCCGGCCAGATTGGCAATGTGCTCGTGCAGGCTATCGCCCTGGCCGGACACCTGGGC
TTTCTGGATGTCCTCTTTAAAGGTCAGGCTGTCGTCGTGGATCAGCTGCATGAAGTTTCTGTTGGCGAAG
CCGTCGGACTTCAGGAAATCCAGGATTGTCTTGCCGGACTGCTTGTCCCGGATGCCGTTGATCAGCTTCC
GGCTCAGCCTGCCCCAGCCGGTGTATCTCCGCCGCTTCAGCTGCTTCATCACTTTGTCGTCGAACAGGTG
GGCATAGGTTTTCAGCCGTTCCTCGATCATCTCTCTGTCCTCAAACAGTGTCAGGGTCAGCACGATATCT
TCCAGAATGTCCTCGTTTTCCTCATTGTCCAGGAAGTCCTTGTCCTTGATAATTTTCAGCAGATCGTGGT
ATGTGCCCAGGGAGGCGTTGAACCGATCTTCCACGCCGGAGATTTCCACGGAGTCGAAGCACTCGATTTT
CTTGAAGTAGTCCTCTTTCAGCTGCTTCACGGTCACTTTCCGGTTGGTCTTGAACAGCAGGTCCACGATG
GCCTTTTTCTGCTCGCCGCTCAGGAAGGCGGGCTTTCTCATTCCCTCGGTCACGTATTTCACTTTGGTCA
GCTCGTTATACACGGTGAAGTACTCGTACAGCAGGCTGTGCTTGGGCAGCACCTTCTCGTTGGGCAGGTT
CTTATCGAAGTTGGTCATCCGCTCGATGAAGCTCTGGGCGGAAGCGCCCTTGTCCACCACTTCCTCGAAG
TTCCAGGGGGTGATGGTTTCCTCGCTCTTTCTGGTCATCCAGGCGAATCTGCTGTTTCCCCTGGCCAGAG
GGCCCACGTAGTAGGGGATGCGGAAGGTCAGGATCTTCTCGATCTTTTCCCGGTTGTCCTTCAGGAATGG
GTAAAAATCTTCCTGCCGCCGCAGAATGGCGTGCAGCTCTCCCAGGTGGATCTGGTGGGGGATGCTGCCG
TTGTCGAAGGTCCGCTGCTTCCGCAGCAGGTCCTCTCTGTTCAGCTTCACGAGCAGTTCCTCGGTGCCGT
CCATCTTTTCCAGGATGGGCTTGATGAACTTGTAGAACTCTTCCTGGCTGGCTCCGCCGTCAATGTAGCC
GGCGTAGCCGTTCTTGCTCTGGTCGAAGAAAATCTCTTTGTACTTCTCAGGCAGCTGCTGCCGCACGAGA
GCTTTCAGCAGGGTCAGGTCCTGGTGGTGCTCGTCGTATCTCTTGATCATAGAGGCGCTCAGGGGGGCCT
TGGTGATCTCGGTGTTCACTCTCAGGATGTCGCTCAGCAGGATGGCGTCGGACAGGTTCTTGGCGGCCAG
AAACAGGTCGGCGTACTGGTCGCCGATCTGGGCCAGCAGGTTGTCCAGGTCGTCGTCGTAGGTGTCCTTG
CTCAGCTGCAGTTTGGCATCCTCGGCCAGGTCGAAGTTGCTCTTGAAGTTGGGGGTCAGGCCCAGGCTCA
GGGCAATCAGGTTTCCGAACAGGCCATTCTTCTTCTCGCCGGGCAGCTGGGCGATCAGATTTTCCAGCCG
TCTGCTCTTGCTCAGTCTGGCAGACAGGATGGCCTTGGCGTCCACGCCGCTGGCGTTGATGGGGTTTTCC
TCGAACAGCTGGTTGTAGGTCTGCACCAGCTGGATGAACAGCTTGTCCACGTCGCTGTTGTCGGGGTTCA
GGTCGCCCTCGATCAGGAAGTGGCCCCGGAACTTGATCATGTGGGCCAGGGCCAGATAGATCAGCCGCAG
GTCGGCCTTGTCGGTGCTGTCCACCAGTTTCTTTCTCAGGTGGTAGATGGTGGGGTACTTCTCGTGGTAG
GCCACCTCGTCCACGATGTTGCCGAAGATGGGGTGCCGCTCGTGCTTCTTATCCTCTTCCACCAGGAAGG
ACTCTTCCAGTCTGTGGAAGAAGCTGTCGTCCACCTTGGCCATCTCGTTGCTGAAGATCTCTTGCAGATA
GCAGATCCGGTTCTTCCGTCTGGTGTATCTTCTTCTGGCGGTTCTCTTCAGCCGGGTGGCCTCGGCTGTT
TCGCCGCTGTCGAACAGCAGGGCTCCGATCAGGTTCTTCTTGATGCTGTGCCGGTCGGTGTTGCCCAGCA
CCTTGAATTTCTTGCTGGGCACCTTGTACTCGTCGGTGATCACGGCCCAGCCCACAGAGTTGGTGCCGAT
GTCCAGGCCGATGCTGTACTTCTTGTCCATGAATTCTTTACGAGGGTAGGAAGTGGTACGGAAAGTTGGT
ATAAGACAAAAGTGTTGTGGAATTGAAGTTTACTCAAAAAATCAGCACTCTTTTATAGGCGCCCTGGTTT
ACATAAGCAAAGCTTATACGTTCTCTATCACTGATAGGGAGTAAACTGGATATACGTTCTCTATCACTGA
TAGGGAGTAAACTGTAGATACGTTCTCTATCACTGATAGGGAGTAAACTGGTCATACGTTCTCTATCACT
GATAGGGAGTAAACTCCTTATACGTTCTCTATCACTGATAGGGAGTAAAGTCTGCATACGTTCTCTATCA
CTGATAGGGAGTAAACTCTTCATACGTTCTCTATCACTGATAGGGAGTAAACTCGAGGTGATAATTCCAC
TAGGTCTTGAAAGGAGTGGGAATTGGCTCCGGTGCCCGTCAGTGGGCAGAGCGCACATCGCCCACAGTCC
CCGAGAAGTTGGGGGGAGGGGTCGGCAATTGATCCGGTGCCTAGAGAAGGTGGCGCGGGGTAAACTGGGA
AAGTGATGTCGTGTACTGGCTCCGCCTTTTTCCCGAGGGTGGGGGAGAACCGTATATAAGTGCAGTAGTC
GCCGTGAACGTTCTTTTTCGCAACGGGTTTGCCGCCAGAACACAGGATCGATCACGTACGGCCACCATGA
ACCGGGGAGTCCCTTTTAGGCACTTGCTTCTGGTGCTGCAACTGGCGCTCCTCCCAGCAGCCACTCAGGG
AAAGAAAGTGGTGCTGGGCAAAAAAGGGGATACAGTGGAACTGACCTGTACAGCTTCCCAGAAGAAGAGC
ATACAATTCCACTGGAAAAACTCCAACCAGATAAAGATTCTGGGAAATCAGGGCTCCTTCTTAACTAAAG
GTCCATCCAAGCTGAATGATCGCGCTGACTCAAGAAGAAGCCTTTGGGACCAAGGAAACTTTCCCCTGAT
CATCAAGAATCTTAAGATAGAAGACTCAGATACTTACATCTGTGAAGTGGAGGACCAGAAGGAGGAGGTG
CAATTGCTAGTGTTCGGATTGACTGCCAACTCTGACACCCACCTGCTTCAGGGGCAGAGCCTGACCCTGA
CCTTGGAGAGCCCCCCTGGTAGTAGCCCCTCAGTGCAATGTAGGAGTCCAAGGGGTAAAAACATACAGGG
GGGGAAGACCCTCTCCGTGTCTCAGCTGGAGCTCCAGGATAGTGGCACCTGGACATGCACTGTCTTGCAG
AACCAGAAGAAGGTGGAGTTCAAAATAGACATCGTGGTGCTAGCTTCTGGCGGTGGCTCCGGAATGGCCC
TGATTGTGCTGGGGGGCGTCGCCGGCCTCCTGCTTTTCATTGGGCTAGGCATCTTCTTCGGCTCCGGAGA
AGGTAGAGGTTCTCTCCTCACTTGTGGTGATGTTGAAGAAAACCCTGGTCCAATGTCTAGACTGGACAAG
AGCAAAGTCATAAACTCTGCTCTGGAATTACTCAATGGAGTCGGTATCGAAGGCCTGACGACAAGGAAAC
TCGCTCAAAAGCTGGGAGTTGAGCAGCCTACCCTGTACTGGCACGTGAAGAACAAGCGGGCCCTGCTCGA
TGCCCTGCCAATCGAGATGCTGGACAGGCATCATACCCACTCCTGCCCCCTGGAAGGCGAGTCATGGCAA
GACTTTCTGCGGAACAACGCCAAGTCATACCGCTGTGCTCTCCTCTCACATCGCGACGGGGCTAAAGTGC
ATCTCGGCACCCGCCCAACAGAGAAACAGTACGAAACCCTGGAAAATCAGCTCGCGTTCCTGTGTCAGCA
AGGCTTCTCCCTGGAGAACGCACTGTACGCTCTGTCCGCCGTGGGCCACTTTACACTGGGCTGCGTATTG
GAGGAACAGGAGCATCAAGTAGCAAAAGAGGAAAGAGAGACACCTACCACCGATTCTATGCCCCCACTTC
TGAAACAAGCAATTGAGCTGTTCGACCGGCAGGGAGCCGAACCTGCCTTCCTTTTCGGCCTGGAACTAAT
CATATGTGGCCTGGAGAAACAGCTAAAGTGCGAAAGCGGCGGGCCGACCGACGCCCTTGACGATTTTGAC
TTAGACATGCTCCCAGCCGATGCCCTTGACGACTTTGACCTTGATATGCTGCCTGCTGACGCTCTTGACG
ATTTTGACCTTGACATGCTCCCCGGGTAAACGCGTCTGGAACAATCAACCTCTGGATTACAAAATTTGTG
AAAGATTGACTGGTATTCTTAACTATGTTGCTCCTTTTACGCTATGTGGATACGCTGCTTTAATGCCTTT
GTATCATGCTATTGCTTCCCGTATGGCTTTCATTTTCTCCTCCTTGTATAAATCCTGGTTGCTGTCTCTT
TATGAGGAGTTGTGGCCCGTTGTCAGGCAACGTGGCGTGGTGTGCACTGTGTTTGCTGACGCAACCCCCA
CTGGTTGGGGCATTGCCACCACCTGTCAGCTCCTTTCCGGGACTTTCGCTTTCCCCCTCCCTATTGCCAC
GGCGGAACTCATCGCCGCCTGCCTTGCCCGCTGCTGGACAGGGGCTCGGCTGTTGGGCACTGACAATTCC
GTGGTGTTGTCGGGGAAGCTGACGTCCTTTCCATGGCTGCTCGCCTGTGTTGCCACCTGGATTCTGCGCG
GGACGTCCTTCTGCTACGTCCCTTCGGCCCTCAATCCAGCGGACCTTCCTTCCCGCGGCCTGCTGCCGGC
TCTGCGGCCTCTTCCGCGTCTTCGCCTTCGCCCTCAGACGAGTCGGATCTCCCTTTGGGCCGCCTCCCCG
CCTGGAATTAATTCTGCAGTCGAGACCTAGAAAAACATGGAGCAATCACAAGTAGCAATACAGCAGCTAC
CAATGCTGATTGTGCCTGGCTAGAAGCACAAGAGGAGGAGGAGGTGGGTTTTTCCAGTCACACCTCAGGT
ACCTTTAAGACCAATGACTTACAAGGCAGCTGTAGATCTTAGCCACTTTTTAAAAGAAAAGAGGGGACTG
GAAGGGCTAATTCACTCCCAACGAAGACAAGATATCCTTGATCTGTGGATCTACCACACACAAGGCTACT
TCCCTGATTAGCAGAACTACACACCAGGGCCAGGGGTCAGATATCCACTGACCTTTGGATGGTGCTACAA
GCTAGTACCAGTTGAGCCAGATAAGGTAGAAGAGGCCAATAAAGGAGAGAACACCAGCTTGTTACACCCT
GTGAGCCTGCATGGGATGGATGACCCGGAGAGAGAAGTGTTAGAGTGGAGGTTTGACAGCCGCCTAGCAT
TTCATCACGTGGCCCGAGAGCTGCATCCGGAGTACTTCAAGAACTGCTGATATCGAGCTTGCTACAAGGG
ACTTTCCGCTGGGGACTTTCCAGGGAGGCGTGGCCTGGGCGGGACTGGGGAGTGGCGAGCCCTCAGATCC
TGCATATAAGCAGCTGCTTTTTGCCTGTACTGGGTCTCTCTGGTTAGACCAGATCTGAGCCTGGGAGCTC
TCTGGCTAACTAGGGAACCCACTGCTTAAGCCTCAATAAAGCTTGCCTTGAGTGCTTCAAGTAGTGTGTG
CCCGTCTGTTGTGTGACTCTGGTAACTAGAGATCCCTCAGACCCTTTTAGTCAGTGTGGAAAATCTCTAG
CAGTAGTAGTTCATGTCATCTTATTATTCAGTATTTATAACTTGCAAAGAAATGAATATCAGAGAGTGAG
AGGCCTTGACATTGCTAGCGTTTACCGTCGACCTCTAGCTAGAGCTTGGCGTAATCATGGTCATAGCTGT
TTCCTGTGTGAAATTGTTATCCGCTCACAATTCCACACAACATACGAGCCGGAAGCATAAAGTGTAAAGC
CTGGGGTGCCTAATGAGTGAGCTAACTCACATTAATTGCGTTGCGCTCACTGCCCGCTTTCCAGTCGGGA
AACCTGTCGTGCCAGCTGCATTAATGAATCGGCCAACGCGCGGGGAGAGGCGGTTTGCGTATTGGGCGCT
CTTCCGCTTCCTCGCTCACTGACTCGCTGCGCTCGGTCGTTCGGCTGCGGCGAGCGGTATCAGCTCACTC
AAAGGCGGTAATACGGTTATCCACAGAATCAGGGGATAACGCAGGAAAGAACATGTGAGCAAAAGGCCAG
CAAAAGGCCAGGAACCGTAAAAAGGCCGCGTTGCTGGCGTTTTTCCATAGGCTCCGCCCCCCTGACGAGC
ATCACAAAAATCGACGCTCAAGTCAGAGGTGGCGAAACCCGACAGGACTATAAAGATACCAGGCGTTTCC
CCCTGGAAGCTCCCTCGTGCGCTCTCCTGTTCCGACCCTGCCGCTTACCGGATACCTGTCCGCCTTTCTC
CCTTCGGGAAGCGTGGCGCTTTCTCATAGCTCACGCTGTAGGTATCTCAGTTCGGTGTAGGTCGTTCGCT
CCAAGCTGGGCTGTGTGCACGAACCCCCCGTTCAGCCCGACCGCTGCGCCTTATCCGGTAACTATCGTCT
TGAGTCCAACCCGGTAAGACACGACTTATCGCCACTGGCAGCAGCCACTGGTAACAGGATTAGCAGAGCG
AGGTATGTAGGCGGTGCTACAGAGTTCTTGAAGTGGTGGCCTAACTACGGCTACACTAGAAGAACAGTAT
TTGGTATCTGCGCTCTGCTGAAGCCAGTTACCTTCGGAAAAAGAGTTGGTAGCTCTTGATCCGGCAAACA
AACCACCGCTGGTAGCGGTGGTTTTTTTGTTTGCAAGCAGCAGATTACGCGCAGAAAAAAAGGATCTCAA
GAAGATCCTTTGATCTTTTCTACGGGGTCTGACGCTCAGTGGAACGAAAACTCACGTTAAGGGATTTTGG
TCATGAGATTATCAAAAAGGATCTTCACCTAGATCCTTTTAAATTAAAAATGAAGTTTTAAATCAATCTA
AAGTATATATGAGTAAACTTGGTCTGACAGTTACCAATGCTTAATCAGTGAGGCACCTATCTCAGCGATC
TGTCTATTTCGTTCATCCATAGTTGCCTGACTCCCCGTCGTGTAGATAACTACGATACGGGAGGGCTTAC
CATCTGGCCCCAGTGCTGCAATGATACCGCGAGACCCACGCTCACCGGCTCCAGATTTATCAGCAATAAA
CCAGCCAGCCGGAAGGGCCGAGCGCAGAAGTGGTCCTGCAACTTTATCCGCCTCCATCCAGTCTATTAAT
TGTTGCCGGGAAGCTAGAGTAAGTAGTTCGCCAGTTAATAGTTTGCGCAACGTTGTTGCCATTGCTACAG
GCATCGTGGTGTCACGCTCGTCGTTTGGTATGGCTTCATTCAGCTCCGGTTCCCAACGATCAAGGCGAGT
TACATGATCCCCCATGTTGTGCAAAAAAGCGGTTAGCTCCTTCGGTCCTCCGATCGTTGTCAGAAGTAAG
TTGGCCGCAGTGTTATCACTCATGGTTATGGCAGCACTGCATAATTCTCTTACTGTCATGCCATCCGTAA
GATGCTTTTCTGTGACTGGTGAGTACTCAACCAAGTCATTCTGAGAATAGTGTATGCGGCGACCGAGTTG
CTCTTGCCCGGCGTCAATACGGGATAATACCGCGCCACATAGCAGAACTTTAAAAGTGCTCATCATTGGA
AAACGTTCTTCGGGGCGAAAACTCTCAAGGATCTTACCGCTGTTGAGATCCAGTTCGATGTAACCCACTC
GTGCACCCAACTGATCTTCAGCATCTTTTACTTTCACCAGCGTTTCTGGGTGAGCAAAAACAGGAAGGCA
AAATGCCGCAAAAAAGGGAATAAGGGCGACACGGAAATGTTGAATACTCATACTCTTCCTTTTTCAATAT
TATTGAAGCATTTATCAGGGTTATTGTCTCATGAGCGGATACATATTTGAATGTATTTAGAAAAATAAAC
AAATAGGGGTTCCGCGCACATTTCCCCGAAAAGTGCCACCTGACGTCGACGGATCGGGAGATCAACTTGT
TTATTGCAGCTTATAATGGTTACAAATAAAGCAATAGCATCACAAATTTCACAAATAAAGCATTTTTTTC
ACTGCATTCTAGTTGTGGTTTGTCCAAACTCATCAATGTATCTTATCATGTCTGGATCAACTGGATAACT
CAAGCTAACCAAAATCATCCCAAACTTCCCACCCCATACCCTATTACCACTGCCAATTACCTGTGGTTTC
ATTTACTCTAAACCTGTGATTCCTCTGAATTATTTTCATTTTAAAGAAATTGTATTTGTTAAATATGTAC
TACAAACTTAGTAGT
